>Addgene plasmid #112272 | pRNATU6.1 HDAC3 shRNA3 | addgene full sequence | sequence record 213645 | Addgene NGS Result
GTGGAAAGACGCGCAGGCAAAACGCACCACGTGACGGAGCGTGACCGCGCGCCGAGCGCGCGCCAAGGTC
GGGCAGGAAGAGGGCCTATTTCCCATGATTCCTTCATATTTGCATATACGATACAAGGCTGTTAGAGAGA
TAATTAGAATTAATTTGACTGTAAACACAAAGATATTAGTACAAAATACGTGACGTAGAAAGTAATAATT
TCTTGGGTAGTTTGCAGTTTTAAAATTATGTTTTAAAATGGACTATCATATGCTTACCGTAACTTGAAAG
TATTTCGATTTCTTGGGTTTATATATCTTGTGGAAAGGACGCGGGATCCCGACAGGTCTCTGGAACGTTA
TTTGATATCCGATAACGTTCCAGAGACCTGTCTTTTTTCCAAAAGCTTAAGTTTAAACCGCTGATCAGCC
TCGACTGTGCCTTCTAAATAGTAATCAATTACGGGGTCATTAGTTCATAGCCCATATATGGAGTTCCGCG
TTACATAACTTACGGTAAATGGCCCGCCTGGCTGACCGCCCAACGACCCCCGCCCATTGACGTCAATAAT
GACGTATGTTCCCATAGTAACGCCAATAGGGACTTTCCATTGACGTCAATGGGTGGAGTATTTACGGTAA
ACTGCCCACTTGGCAGTACATCAAGTGTATCATATGCCAAGTACGCCCCCTATTGACGTCAATGACGGTA
AATGGCCCGCCTGGCATTATGCCCAGTACATGACCTTATGGGACTTTCCTACTTGGCAGTACATCTACGT
ATTAGTCATCGCTATTACCATGGTGATGCGGTTTTGGCAGTACATCAATGGGCGTGGATAGCGGTTTGAC
TCACGGGGATTTCCAAGTCTCCACCCCATTGACGTCAATGGGAGTTTGTTTTGGCACCAAAATCAACGGG
ACTTTCCAAAATGTCGTAACAACTCCGCCCCATTGACGCAAATGGGCGGTAGGCGTGTACGGTGGGAGGT
CTATATAAGCAGAGCTGGTTTAGTGAACCGTCAGATCCGCTAGCGCTACCGGTCGCCACCATGAGCAAGG
GCGCCGAGCTGTTCACCGGCATCGTGCCCATCCTGATCGAGCTGAATGGCGATGTGAATGGCCACAAGTT
CAGCGTGAGCGGCGAGGGCGAGGGCGATGCCACCTACGGCAAGCTGACCCTGAAGTTCATCTGCACCACC
GGCAAGCTGCCTGTGCCCTGGCCCACCCTGGTGACCACCCTGAGCTACGGCGTGCAGTGCTTCTCACGCT
ACCCCGATCACATGAAGCAGCACGACTTCTTCAAGAGCGCCATGCCTGAGGGCTACATCCAGGAGCGCAC
CATCTTCTTCGAGGATGACGGCAACTACAAGTCGCGCGCCGAGGTGAAGTTCGAGGGCGATACCCTGGTG
AATCGCATCGAGCTGACCGGCACCGATTTCAAGGAGGATGGCAACATCCTGGGCAATAAGATGGAGTACA
ACTACAACGCCCACAATGTGTACATCATGACCGACAAGGCCAAGAATGGCATCAAGGTGAACTTCAAGAT
CCGCCACAACATCGAGGATGGCAGCGTGCAGCTGGCCGACCACTACCAGCAGAATACCCCCATCGGCGAT
GGCCCTGTGCTGCTGCCCGATAACCACTACCTGTCCACCCAGAGCGCCCTGTCCAAGGACCCCAACGAGA
AGCGCGATCACATGATCTACTTCGGCTTCGTGACCGCCGCCGCCATCACCCACGGCATGGATGAGCTGTA
CAAGTGAGGACTAGATAACTGAACTTGTTTATTGCAGCTTATAATGGTTACAAATAAAGCAATAGCATCA
CAAATTTCACAAATAAAGCATTTTTTTCACTGCATTCTAGTTGTGGTTTGTCCAAACTCATCAATGTATC
TTATCATGTCTGTGGGAAGACAATAGCAGGCATGCTGGGGATGCGGTGGGCTCTATGGCTTCTGAGGCGG
AAAGAACCAGCTGGGGCTCTAGGGGGTATCCCC
[124 nt withheld, positions 1994-2117]
C
[91 nt withheld, positions 2119-2209]
A
[49 nt withheld, positions 2211-2259]
CCTTTGACGTTGGAGTCCACGTTCTTT
[37 nt withheld, positions 2287-2323]
ACCCTATCTCGGTCTATTCTTTTGATTTATAAGGGATTTTGCCGATTTCGGCCTATTGGTTAAAAAATGA
GCTGATTTAACAAAAATTTAACGCGAATTAATTCTGTGGAATGTGTGTCAGTTAGGGTGTGGAAAGTCCC
CAGGCTCCCCAGCAGGCAGAAGTATGCAAAGCATGCATCTCAATTAGTCAGCAACCAGGTGTGGAAAGTC
CCCAGGCTCCCCAGCAGGCAGAAGTATGCAAAGCATGCATCTCAATTAGTCAGCAACCATAGTCCCGCCC
CTAACTCCGCCCATCCCGCCCCTAACTCCGCCCAGTTCCGCCCATTCTCCGCCCCATGGCTGACTAATTT
TTTTTATTTATGCAGAGGCCGAGGCCGCCTCTGCCTCTGAGCTATTCCAGAAGTAGTGAGGAGGCTTTTT
TGGAGGCCTAGGCTTTTGCAAAAAGCTCCCGGGAGCTTGTATATCCATTTTCGGATCTGATCAAGAGACA
GGATGAGGATCGTTTCGCATGATTGAACAAGATGGATTGCACGCAGGTTCTCCGGCCGCTTGGGTGGAGA
GGCTATTCGGCTATGACTGGGCACAACAGACAATCGGCTGCTCTGATGCCGCCGTGTTCCGGCTGTCAGC
GCAGGGGCGCCCGGTTCTTTTTGTCAAGACCGACCTGTCCGGTGCCCTGAATGAACTGCAGGACGAGGCA
GCGCGGCTATCGTGGCTGGCCACGACGGGCGTTCCTTGCGCAGCTGTGCTCGACGTTGTCACTGAAGCGG
GAAGGGACTGGCTGCTATTGGGCGAAGTGCCGGGGCAGGATCTCCTGTCATCTCACCTTGCTCCTGCCGA
GAAAGTATCCATCATGGCTGATGCAATGCGGCGGCTGCATACGCTTGATCCGGCTACCTGCCCATTCGAC
CACCAAGCGAAACATCGCATCGAGCGAGCACGTACTCGGATGGAAGCCGGTCTTGTCGATCAGGATGATC
TGGACGAAGAGCATCAGGGGCTCGCGCCAGCCGAACTGTTCGCCAGGCTCAAGGCGCGCATGCCCGACGG
CGAGGATCTCGTCGTGACCCATGGCGATGCCTGCTTGCCGAATATCATGGTGGAAAATGGCCGCTTTTCT
GGATTCATCGACTGTGGCCGGCTGGGTGTGGCGGACCGCTATCAGGACATAGCGTTGGCTACCCGTGATA
TTGCTGAAGAGCTTGGCGGCGAATGGGCTGACCGCTTCCTCGTGCTTTACGGTATCGCCGCTCCCGATTC
GCAGCGCATCGCCTTCTATCGCCTTCTTGACGAGTTCTTCTGAGCGGGACTCTGGGGTTCGAAATGACCG
ACCAAGCGACGCCCAACCTGCCATCACGAGATTTCGATTCCACCGCCGCCTTCTATGAAAGGTTGGGCTT
CGGAATCGTTTTCCGGGACGCCGGCTGGATGATCCTCCAGCGCGGGGATCTCATGCTGGAGTTCTTCGCC
CACCCCAACTTGTTTATTGCAGCTTATAATGGTTACAAATAAAGCAATAGCATCACAAATTTCACAAATA
AAGCATTTTTTTCACTGCATTCTAGTTGTGGTTTGTCCAAACTCATCAATGTATCTTATCATGTCTGTAT
ACCGTCGACCTCTAGCTAGAGCTTGGCGTAATCATGGTCATAGCTGTTTCCTGTGTGAAATTGTTATCCG
CTCACAATTCCACACAACATACGAGCCGGAAGCATAAAGTGTAAAGCCTGGGGTGCCTAATGAGTGAGCT
AACTCACATTAATTGCGTTGCGCTCACTGCCCGCTTTCCAGTCGGGAAACCTGTCGTGCCAGCTGCATTA
ATGAATCGGCCAACGCGCGGGGAGAGGCGGTTTGCGTATTGGGCGCTCTTCCGCTTCCTCGCTCACTGAC
TCGCTGCGCTCGGTCGTTCGGCTGCGGCGAGCGGTATCAGCTCACTCAAAGGCGGTAATACGGTTATCCA
CAGAATCAGGGGATAACGCAGGAAAGAACATGTGAGCAAAAGGCCAGCAAAAGGCCAGGAACCGTAAAAA
GGCCGCGTTGCTGGCGTTTTTCCATAGGCTCCGCCCCCCTGACGAGCATCACAAAAATCGACGCTCAAGT
CAGAGGTGGCGAAACCCGACAGGACTATAAAGATACCAGGCGTTTCCCCCTGGAAGCTCCCTCGTGCGCT
CTCCTGTTCCGACCCTGCCGCTTACCGGATACCTGTCCGCCTTTCTCCCTTCGGGAAGCGTGGCGCTTTC
TCATAGCTCACGCTGTAGGTATCTCAGTTCGGTGTAGGTCGTTCGCTCCAAGCTGGGCTGTGTGCACGAA
CCCCCCGTTCAGCCCGACCGCTGCGCCTTATCCGGTAACTATCGTCTTGAGTCCAACCCGGTAAGACACG
ACTTATCGCCACTGGCAGCAGCCACTGGTAACAGGATTAGCAGAGCGAGGTATGTAGGCGGTGCTACAGA
GTTCTTGAAGTGGTGGCCTAACTACGGCTACACTAGAAGAACAGTATTTGGTATCTGCGCTCTGCTGAAG
CCAGTTACCTTCGGAAAAAGAGTTGGTAGCTCTTGATCCGGCAAACAAACCACCGCTGGTAGCGGTGGTT
TTTTTGTTTGCAAGCAGCAGATTACGCGCAGAAAAAAAGGATCTCAAGAAGATCCTTTGATCTTTTCTAC
GGGGTCTGACGCTCAGTGGAACGAAAACTCACGTTAAGGGATTTTGGTCATGAGATTATCAAAAAGGATC
TTCACCTAGATCCTTTTAAATTAAAAATGAAGTTTTAAATCAATCTAAAGTATATATGAGTAAACTTGGT
CTGACAGTTACCAATGCTTAATCAGTGAGGCACCTATCTCAGCGATCTGTCTATTTCGTTCATCCATAGT
TGCCTGACTCCCCGTCGTGTAGATAACTACGATACGGGAGGGCTTACCATCTGGCCCCAGTGCTGCAATG
ATACCGCGAGACCCACGCTCACCGGCTCCAGATTTATCAGCAATAAACCAGCCAGCCGGAAGGGCCGAGC
GCAGAAGTGGTCCTGCAACTTTATCCGCCTCCATCCAGTCTATTAATTGTTGCCGGGAAGCTAGAGTAAG
TAGTTCGCCAGTTAATAGTTTGCGCAACGTTGTTGCCATTGCTACAGGCATCGTGGTGTCACGCTCGTCG
TTTGGTATGGCTTCATTCAGCTCCGGTTCCCAACGATCAAGGCGAGTTACATGATCCCCCATGTTGTGCA
AAAAAGCGGTTAGCTCCTTCGGTCCTCCGATCGTTGTCAGAAGTAAGTTGGCCGCAGTGTTATCACTCAT
GGTTATGGCAGCACTGCATAATTCTCTTACTGTCATGCCATCCGTAAGATGCTTTTCTGTGACTGGTGAG
TACTCAACCAAGTCATTCTGAGAATAGTGTATGCGGCGACCGAGTTGCTCTTGCCCGGCGTCAATACGGG
ATAATACCGCGCCACATAGCAGAACTTTAAAAGTGCTCATCATTGGAAAACGTTCTTCGGGGCGAAAACT
CTCAAGGATCTTACCGCTGTTGAGATCCAGTTCGATGTAACCCACTCGTGCACCCAACTGATCTTCAGCA
TCTTTTACTTTCACCAGCGTTTCTGGGTGAGCAAAAACAGGAAGGCAAAATGCCGCAAAAAAGGGAATAA
GGGCGACACGGAAATGTTGAATACTCATACTCTTCCTTTTTCAATATTATTGAAGCATTTATCAGGGTTA
TTGTCTCATGAGCGGATACATATTTGAATGTATTTAGAAAAATAAACAAATAGGGGTTCCGCGCACATTT
CCCCGAAAAGTGCCACCTGACGTCGACGGATCGGGAGATCTCCCGATCCCCTATGGTGCACTCTCAGTAC
AATCTGCTCTGATGCCGCATAGTTAAGCCAGTATCTGCTCCCTGCTTGTGTGTTGGAGGTCGCTGAGTAG
TGCGCGAGCAAAATTTAAGCTACAACAAGGCAAGGCTTGACCGACAATTGCATGAAGAATCTGCTTAGGG
TTAGGCGTTTTGCGCTGCTTCGCGATGTACGGGCCAGATATACGCGTTTAATACGACTCACTATAGGGAG
AGAGAGAGAATTACCCTCACTAAAGGGAGGAGAAGCATGAATTCCCCA
Features (pLannotate 1.2.2; 21 found; start..end, strand, type, name):
     80..320     +  promoter       U6 promoter: RNA polymerase III promoter for human U6 snRNA
    489..792     +  enhancer       CMV enhancer: human cytomegalovirus immediate early enhancer
    793..996     +  promoter       CMV promoter: human cytomegalovirus (CMV) immediate early promoter
   1041..1754    +  CDS            aceGFP: aceGFP is a basic (constitutively fluorescent) green fluorescent protein published in 2010, derived from Aequorea coerulescens.
   1772..1893    +  polyA_signal   SV40 poly(A) signal: SV40 polyadenylation signal
   1903..1948    +  polyA_signal   bGH poly(A) signal (fragment): bovine growth hormone polyadenylation signal
   1952..1973    +  promoter       SV40 promoter (fragment): SV40 enhancer and early promoter
   1994..2422    +  rep_origin     f1 ori (sequence partly withheld): f1 bacteriophage origin of replication; arrow indicates direction of (+) strand synthesis
   2436..2765    +  promoter       SV40 promoter: SV40 enhancer and early promoter
   2832..3623    +  CDS            neo: KKA2_KLEPN - Also known as kan, nptII. Experimental evidence at protein level: Swiss-Prot protein existence level 1. Resistance to kanamycin, neomycin, paromomycin, ribostamycin, butirosin and gentamicin B. From Klebsiella pneumoniae.
   3647..3805    +  CDS            ble (fragment): BLE_KLEPN - Experimental evidence at protein level: Swiss-Prot protein existence level 1. Binding protein with a strong affinity to the bleomycin family of antibiotics. Binds to CL990; an antimitotic-antibiotic compound. From Klebsiella pneumoniae.
   3800..3921    +  polyA_signal   SV40 poly(A) signal: SV40 polyadenylation signal
   3994..4010    -  protein_bind   lac operator: The lac repressor binds to the lac operator to inhibit transcription in E. coli. This inhibition can be relieved by adding lactose or isopropyl-β-D-thiogalactopyranoside (IPTG). lac repressor encoded by lacI
   4018..4048    -  promoter       lac promoter: promoter for the E. coli lac operon
   4063..4084    -  protein_bind   CAP binding site: CAP binding activates transcription in the presence of cAMP. E. coli catabolite activator protein
   4097..4189    -  CDS            lacI (fragment): lac repressor; lacI; The lac repressor binds to the lac operator to inhibit transcription in E. coli. This inhibition can be relieved by adding lactose or isopropyl-β-D-thiogalactopyranoside (IPTG).
   4372..4960    -  rep_origin     ori: high-copy-number ColE1/pMB1/pBR322/pUC origin of replication
   5131..5991    -  CDS            AmpR: β-lactamase; bla; confers resistance to ampicillin, carbenicillin, and related antibiotics
   5992..6096    -  promoter       AmpR promoter: bla
   6155..6207    -  misc_feature   bom (fragment): basis of mobility region from pBR322
   6362..6380    +  promoter       T7 promoter: promoter for bacteriophage T7 RNA polymerase
