[The description below was written by a language model from this plasmid's Addgene catalogue record and pLannotate feature annotations shown in this document.]
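Description:
pRNATU6.1 HDAC3 shRNA3 is a mammalian shRNA expression plasmid of about 6.4 kb, built on the pRNATU6.1neo backbone and intended to knock down mouse histone deacetylase 3 (Hdac3). A short hairpin targeting mouse Hdac3 was cloned between BamHI and HindIII sites, both of which remain intact. The hairpin itself is not annotated in the feature table, but the human U6 promoter, an RNA polymerase III promoter suited to producing short, defined transcripts such as shRNAs, sits immediately upstream of the region where such an insert would be expected. Once transcribed, the hairpin is processed by the cellular RNAi machinery into an siRNA that directs degradation of the Hdac3 mRNA.

A separate cassette downstream of the U6 unit uses the CMV enhancer and promoter to drive a green fluorescent protein, annotated as aceGFP, followed by an SV40 polyadenylation signal. The catalogue lists GFP as an N-terminal tag on the backbone, but the feature layout indicates that it is an independent reporter that marks transfected cells rather than a fusion to the shRNA product. A third unit places the neomycin phosphotransferase gene under the SV40 early promoter with its own SV40 poly(A) signal, allowing G418 selection of stably transfected mammalian cells. For propagation in E. coli the plasmid carries a high-copy ColE1/pUC-type origin and a β-lactamase gene conferring ampicillin resistance. An f1 origin and remnants of lac regulatory sequences, a T7 promoter and other backbone fragments are also present. The "shRNA3" in the name suggests it is one of a set of Hdac3-targeting hairpins, though the record does not describe the others.
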