Addgene plasmid #112272: pRNATU6.1 HDAC3 shRNA3
Purpose: HDAC3 KD
Depositing lab: Simone Di Giovanni. Depositing organization: Imperial College London.
Backbone
  Vector backbone: pRNATU6.1neo
  Vector type: Mammalian Expression
Growth in bacteria
  Bacterial resistance: Ampicillin, 100 μg/mL
  Growth temperature: 37°C
  Growth strain: DH5alpha
  Copy number: Unknown
Gene/Insert
  Gene/Insert name: shRNA against mouse HDAC3
  gRNA/shRNA sequence: GACAGGTCTCTGGAACGTTAT
  Species: M. musculus (mouse)
  Entrez Gene: Hdac3
  Tag / fusion protein: GFP (N terminal on backbone)
  Cloning method: Restriction Enzyme; 5′ cloning site BamHI (not destroyed); 3′ cloning site HindIII (not destroyed)
  Sequencing primers: 5′ unknown
Terms and licenses: Academic/Nonprofit Terms; Industry Terms: Not Available to Industry
How to cite: pRNATU6.1 HDAC3 shRNA3 was a gift from Simone Di Giovanni (Addgene plasmid # 112272 ; http://n2t.net/addgene:112272 ; RRID:Addgene_112272)
